Addgene plasmid #86076: EGFP-Rab8a-QL
Purpose: A mammalian expression plasmid encoding Rab8a GTPase-deficient mutant (Rab8a-Q67L) with N-terminus EGFP.
Depositing lab: Lei Lu. Depositing organization: Nanyang Technological University (NTU). Publication: A ternary complex comprising transportin1, Rab8 and the ciliary targeting signal directs proteins to ciliary membranes. Madugula V, Lu L. J Cell Sci. 2016 Oct 15;129(20):3922-3934. Epub 2016 Sep 15. 10.1242/jcs.194019 PubMed 27633000.
Backbone
  Vector backbone: pEGFP-C2
  Backbone manufacturer: Clontech
  Backbone size w/o insert (bp): 4700
  Total vector size (bp): 5331
  Vector type: Mammalian Expression
  Selectable markers: Neomycin (select with G418)
Growth in bacteria
  Bacterial resistance: Kanamycin, 50 μg/mL
  Growth temperature: 37°C
  Growth strain: DH5alpha
  Copy number: High Copy
Gene/Insert
  Gene/Insert name: hRab8A (alt name: ras-related protein Rab-8A)
  Species: H. sapiens (human)
  Mutation: Changed glutamine 67 to leucine
  GenBank ID: NM_005370.4
  Entrez Gene: RAB8A (a.k.a. MEL, RAB8)
  Promoter: CMV
  Tag / fusion protein: GFP (N terminal on insert)
  Cloning method: Restriction Enzyme; 5′ cloning site EcoRI (not destroyed); 3′ cloning site BamHI (not destroyed)
  Sequencing primers: 5′ CMV-F
Resource information
  A portion of this plasmid was derived from a plasmid made by: The original Rab8a clone was from Mammalian Gene Collection (IMAGE:3547214)
Terms and licenses: Academic/Nonprofit Terms; Industry Terms: Not Available to Industry
How to cite: EGFP-Rab8a-QL was a gift from Lei Lu (Addgene plasmid # 86076 ; http://n2t.net/addgene:86076 ; RRID:Addgene_86076)
