[The description below was written by a language model from this plasmid's Addgene catalogue record and pLannotate feature annotations shown in this document.]
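Description:
EGFP-Rab8a-QL is a mammalian expression plasmid of about 5.3 kb built on the Clontech pEGFP-C2 backbone. It carries the human RAB8A coding sequence, which was derived from a Mammalian Gene Collection clone and inserted between the EcoRI and BamHI sites of the multiple cloning site. This places it downstream of, and in frame with, EGFP. Transcription is driven by the human cytomegalovirus immediate-early enhancer and promoter and terminated by an SV40 polyadenylation signal, so transfected cells produce Rab8a with EGFP fused to its N terminus through a short linker encoded by the remaining polylinker. The insert carries a glutamine-to-leucine substitution at residue 67, described in the record as a GTPase-deficient mutant. Such mutants are generally used to mimic the active, GTP-bound state of a Rab. The automated annotation matched the insert to the canine RAB8A protein entry, which presumably reflects high sequence conservation, since the catalogue lists the species as human.

In bacteria, the plasmid replicates from a high-copy ColE1/pUC-type origin, and an f1 origin is also present. A single Tn5 aminoglycoside phosphotransferase gene provides both selections. A bacterial bla-type promoter drives it for kanamycin resistance in E. coli, and the SV40 enhancer/early promoter, paired with the HSV TK polyadenylation signal, drives it for G418 selection of mammalian cells. The short large T antigen, ble and bGH poly(A) matches in the feature table are fragmentary hits rather than functional elements. The construct is suited to live or fixed-cell imaging of constitutively active Rab8a and to functional studies of it. The associated publication used it in work on Rab8-dependent targeting of proteins to ciliary membranes.
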