Features (pLannotate 1.2.2; 15 found; start..end, strand, type, name):
     61..364     +  enhancer       CMV enhancer: human cytomegalovirus immediate early enhancer
    365..568     +  promoter       CMV promoter: human cytomegalovirus (CMV) immediate early promoter
    613..1329    +  CDS            EGFP: EGFP is a basic (constitutively fluorescent) green fluorescent protein published in 1996, derived from Aequorea victoria. It is reported to be a rapidly-maturing weak dimer with moderate acid sensitivity.
   1335..1368    +  misc_feature   MCS (fragment): multiple cloning site
   1369..1986    +  CDS            RAB8A: RAB8A_CANLF - Also known as MEL, RAB8. Experimental evidence at protein level: Swiss-Prot protein existence level 1. The small GTPases Rab are key regulators of intracellular membrane trafficking, from the formation of transport vesicles to their fusion with membranes. Rabs cycle between an inactive GDP-bound form and an active GTP-bound form that is able to recruit to membranes different sets of downstream effectors directly responsible for vesicle formation, movement, tethering and fusion. That Rab is involved in polarized vesicular trafficking and neurotransmitter release. Together with RAB
   2012..2096    +  CDS            large T antigen (fragment): large T antigen from SV40 (simian virus 40)
   2119..2240    +  polyA_signal   SV40 poly(A) signal: SV40 polyadenylation signal
   2274..2702    -  rep_origin     f1 ori (sequence partly withheld): f1 bacteriophage origin of replication; arrow indicates direction of (+) strand synthesis
   2729..2833    +  promoter       AmpR promoter: bla
   2835..3192    +  promoter       SV40 promoter: SV40 enhancer and early promoter
   3227..4021    +  CDS            NeoR/KanR: aminoglycoside phosphotransferase from Tn5; aph(3')-II (or nptII); confers resistance to neomycin, kanamycin, and G418 (Geneticin®)
   4042..4194    +  CDS            ble (fragment): BLE_KLEPN - Experimental evidence at protein level: Swiss-Prot protein existence level 1. Binding protein with a strong affinity to the bleomycin family of antibiotics. Binds to CL990; an antimitotic-antibiotic compound. From Klebsiella pneumoniae.
   4253..4300    +  polyA_signal   HSV TK poly(A) signal: herpes simplex virus thymidine kinase polyadenylation signal (Cole and Stacy, 1985)
   4391..4407    -  polyA_signal   bGH poly(A) signal (fragment): bovine growth hormone polyadenylation signal
   4629..5217    +  rep_origin     ori: high-copy-number ColE1/pMB1/pBR322/pUC origin of replication
>Addgene plasmid #86076 | EGFP-Rab8a-QL | depositor full sequence | sequence record 168965 | complete plasmid sequence with insert
TAGTTATTAATAGTAATCAATTACGGGGTCATTAGTTCATAGCCCATATATGGAGTTCCGCGTTACATAA
CTTACGGTAAATGGCCCGCCTGGCTGACCGCCCAACGACCCCCGCCCATTGACGTCAATAATGACGTATG
TTCCCATAGTAACGCCAATAGGGACTTTCCATTGACGTCAATGGGTGGAGTATTTACGGTAAACTGCCCA
CTTGGCAGTACATCAAGTGTATCATATGCCAAGTACGCCCCCTATTGACGTCAATGACGGTAAATGGCCC
GCCTGGCATTATGCCCAGTACATGACCTTATGGGACTTTCCTACTTGGCAGTACATCTACGTATTAGTCA
TCGCTATTACCATGGTGATGCGGTTTTGGCAGTACATCAATGGGCGTGGATAGCGGTTTGACTCACGGGG
ATTTCCAAGTCTCCACCCCATTGACGTCAATGGGAGTTTGTTTTGGCACCAAAATCAACGGGACTTTCCA
AAATGTCGTAACAACTCCGCCCCATTGACGCAAATGGGCGGTAGGCGTGTACGGTGGGAGGTCTATATAA
GCAGAGCTGGTTTAGTGAACCGTCAGATCCGCTAGCGCTACCGGTCGCCACCATGGTGAGCAAGGGCGAG
GAGCTGTTCACCGGGGTGGTGCCCATCCTGGTCGAGCTGGACGGCGACGTAAACGGCCACAAGTTCAGCG
TGTCCGGCGAGGGCGAGGGCGATGCCACCTACGGCAAGCTGACCCTGAAGTTCATCTGCACCACCGGCAA
GCTGCCCGTGCCCTGGCCCACCCTCGTGACCACCCTGACCTACGGCGTGCAGTGCTTCAGCCGCTACCCC
GACCACATGAAGCAGCACGACTTCTTCAAGTCCGCCATGCCCGAAGGCTACGTCCAGGAGCGCACCATCT
TCTTCAAGGACGACGGCAACTACAAGACCCGCGCCGAGGTGAAGTTCGAGGGCGACACCCTGGTGAACCG
CATCGAGCTGAAGGGCATCGACTTCAAGGAGGACGGCAACATCCTGGGGCACAAGCTGGAGTACAACTAC
AACAGCCACAACGTCTATATCATGGCCGACAAGCAGAAGAACGGCATCAAGGTGAACTTCAAGATCCGCC
ACAACATCGAGGACGGCAGCGTGCAGCTCGCCGACCACTACCAGCAGAACACCCCCATCGGCGACGGCCC
CGTGCTGCTGCCCGACAACCACTACCTGAGCACCCAGTCCGCCCTGAGCAAAGACCCCAACGAGAAGCGC
GATCACATGGTCCTGCTGGAGTTCGTGACCGCCGCCGGGATCACTCTCGGCATGGACGAGCTGTACAAGT
CCGGCCGGACTCAGATCTCGAGCTCAAGCTTCGAATTCGCGAAGACCTACGATTACCTGTTCAAGCTGCT
GCTGATCGGGGACTCGGGGGTGGGGAAGACCTGTGTCCTGTTCCGCTTCTCCGAGGACGCCTTCAACTCC
ACTTTTATCTCCACCATAGGAATTGACTTTAAAATTAGGACCATAGAGCTCGATGGCAAGAGAATTAAAC
TGCAGATATGGGACACAGCCGGTCTGGAACGGTTTCGGACGATCACAACGGCCTACTACAGGGGTGCAAT
GGGCATCATGCTGGTCTACGACATCACCAACGAGAAGTCCTTCGACAACATCCGGAACTGGATTCGCAAC
ATTGAGGAGCACGCCTCTGCAGACGTCGAAAAGATGATACTCGGGAACAAGTGTGATGTGAATGACAAGA
GACAAGTTTCCAAGGAACGGGGAGAAAAGCTGGCCCTCGACTATGGAATCAAGTTCATGGAGACCAGCGC
GAAGGCCAACATCAATGTGGAAAATGCATTTTTCACTCTCGCCAGAGATATCAAAGCAAAAATGGACAAA
AAATTGGAAGGCAACAGCCCCCAGGGGAGCAACCAGGGAGTCAAAATCACACCGGACCAGCAGAAGAGGA
GCAGCTTTTTCCGATGTGTTCTTCTGTAGGGATCCACCGGATCTAGATAACTGATCATAATCAGCCATAC
CACATTTGTAGAGGTTTTACTTGCTTTAAAAAACCTCCCACACCTCCCCCTGAACCTGAAACATAAAATG
AATGCAATTGTTGTTGTTAACTTGTTTATTGCAGCTTATAATGGTTACAAATAAAGCAATAGCATCACAA
ATTTCACAAATAAAGCATTTTTTTCACTGCATTCTAGTTGTGGTTTGTCCAAACTCATCAATGTATCTTA
ACGCGTAAATTGTAAGCGTTAATATTTTGTTAAAATTCGCGTTAAATTTTTGTTAAATCAGCTCATTTTT
TAACCAATAGGCCGAAATCGGCAAAATCCCTTATAAATCAAAAGAATAGACCGAGATAGGGT
[37 nt withheld, positions 2373-2409]
AAAGAACGTGGACTCCAACGTCAAAGG
[49 nt withheld, positions 2437-2485]
T
[91 nt withheld, positions 2487-2577]
G
[124 nt withheld, positions 2579-2702]
CAGGTGGCACTTTTCGGGGAAATGTGCGCGGAACCCCTATTTGTTTATTTTTCTAAATACATTCAAATAT
GTATCCGCTCATGAGACAATAACCCTGATAAATGCTTCAATAATATTGAAAAAGGAAGAGTCCTGAGGCG
GAAAGAACCAGCTGTGGAATGTGTGTCAGTTAGGGTGTGGAAAGTCCCCAGGCTCCCCAGCAGGCAGAAG
TATGCAAAGCATGCATCTCAATTAGTCAGCAACCAGGTGTGGAAAGTCCCCAGGCTCCCCAGCAGGCAGA
AGTATGCAAAGCATGCATCTCAATTAGTCAGCAACCATAGTCCCGCCCCTAACTCCGCCCATCCCGCCCC
TAACTCCGCCCAGTTCCGCCCATTCTCCGCCCCATGGCTGACTAATTTTTTTTATTTATGCAGAGGCCGA
GGCCGCCTCGGCCTCTGAGCTATTCCAGAAGTAGTGAGGAGGCTTTTTTGGAGGCCTAGGCTTTTGCAAA
GATCGATCAAGAGACAGGATGAGGATCGTTTCGCATGATTGAACAAGATGGATTGCACGCAGGTTCTCCG
GCCGCTTGGGTGGAGAGGCTATTCGGCTATGACTGGGCACAACAGACAATCGGCTGCTCTGATGCCGCCG
TGTTCCGGCTGTCAGCGCAGGGGCGCCCGGTTCTTTTTGTCAAGACCGACCTGTCCGGTGCCCTGAATGA
ACTGCAAGACGAGGCAGCGCGGCTATCGTGGCTGGCCACGACGGGCGTTCCTTGCGCAGCTGTGCTCGAC
GTTGTCACTGAAGCGGGAAGGGACTGGCTGCTATTGGGCGAAGTGCCGGGGCAGGATCTCCTGTCATCTC
ACCTTGCTCCTGCCGAGAAAGTATCCATCATGGCTGATGCAATGCGGCGGCTGCATACGCTTGATCCGGC
TACCTGCCCATTCGACCACCAAGCGAAACATCGCATCGAGCGAGCACGTACTCGGATGGAAGCCGGTCTT
GTCGATCAGGATGATCTGGACGAAGAGCATCAGGGGCTCGCGCCAGCCGAACTGTTCGCCAGGCTCAAGG
CGAGCATGCCCGACGGCGAGGATCTCGTCGTGACCCATGGCGATGCCTGCTTGCCGAATATCATGGTGGA
AAATGGCCGCTTTTCTGGATTCATCGACTGTGGCCGGCTGGGTGTGGCGGACCGCTATCAGGACATAGCG
TTGGCTACCCGTGATATTGCTGAAGAGCTTGGCGGCGAATGGGCTGACCGCTTCCTCGTGCTTTACGGTA
TCGCCGCTCCCGATTCGCAGCGCATCGCCTTCTATCGCCTTCTTGACGAGTTCTTCTGAGCGGGACTCTG
GGGTTCGAAATGACCGACCAAGCGACGCCCAACCTGCCATCACGAGATTTCGATTCCACCGCCGCCTTCT
ATGAAAGGTTGGGCTTCGGAATCGTTTTCCGGGACGCCGGCTGGATGATCCTCCAGCGCGGGGATCTCAT
GCTGGAGTTCTTCGCCCACCCTAGGGGGAGGCTAACTGAAACACGGAAGGAGACAATACCGGAAGGAACC
CGCGCTATGACGGCAATAAAAAGACAGAATAAAACGCACGGTGTTGGGTCGTTTGTTCATAAACGCGGGG
TTCGGTCCCAGGGCTGGCACTCTGTCGATACCCCACCGAGACCCCATTGGGGCCAATACGCCCGCGTTTC
TTCCTTTTCCCCACCCCACCCCCCAAGTTCGGGTGAAGGCCCAGGGCTCGCAGCCAACGTCGGGGCGGCA
GGCCCTGCCATAGCCTCAGGTTACTCATATATACTTTAGATTGATTTAAAACTTCATTTTTAATTTAAAA
GGATCTAGGTGAAGATCCTTTTTGATAATCTCATGACCAAAATCCCTTAACGTGAGTTTTCGTTCCACTG
AGCGTCAGACCCCGTAGAAAAGATCAAAGGATCTTCTTGAGATCCTTTTTTTCTGCGCGTAATCTGCTGC
TTGCAAACAAAAAAACCACCGCTACCAGCGGTGGTTTGTTTGCCGGATCAAGAGCTACCAACTCTTTTTC
CGAAGGTAACTGGCTTCAGCAGAGCGCAGATACCAAATACTGTCCTTCTAGTGTAGCCGTAGTTAGGCCA
CCACTTCAAGAACTCTGTAGCACCGCCTACATACCTCGCTCTGCTAATCCTGTTACCAGTGGCTGCTGCC
AGTGGCGATAAGTCGTGTCTTACCGGGTTGGACTCAAGACGATAGTTACCGGATAAGGCGCAGCGGTCGG
GCTGAACGGGGGGTTCGTGCACACAGCCCAGCTTGGAGCGAACGACCTACACCGAACTGAGATACCTACA
GCGTGAGCTATGAGAAAGCGCCACGCTTCCCGAAGGGAGAAAGGCGGACAGGTATCCGGTAAGCGGCAGG
GTCGGAACAGGAGAGCGCACGAGGGAGCTTCCAGGGGGAAACGCCTGGTATCTTTATAGTCCTGTCGGGT
TTCGCCACCTCTGACTTGAGCGTCGATTTTTGTGATGCTCGTCAGGGGGGCGGAGCCTATGGAAAAACGC
CAGCAACGCGGCCTTTTTACGGTTCCTGGCCTTTTGCTGGCCTTTTGCTCACATGTTCTTTCCTGCGTTA
TCCCCTGATTCTGTGGATAACCGTATTACCGCCATGCAT
